Addgene plasmid #103628: LSB-hsa-miR-548ar-3p
Purpose: Used to sense miRNA activity using fluorescence based tools. hsa-miR-548ar-3p target in 3' UTR of of mKate. miRNA activity can be measured by the repression of mKate2 relative to EBFP2 fluorescent proteins . Plasmid is inherently unstable; please see Depositor Comments
Depositing lab: Ron Weiss. Depositing organization: Massachusetts Institute of Technology. Publication: A mixed antagonistic/synergistic miRNA repression model enables accurate predictions of multi-input miRNA sensor activity. Gam JJ, Babb J, Weiss R. Nat Commun. 2018 Jun 22;9(1):2430. doi: 10.1038/s41467-018-04575-0. PubMed 29934631.
Backbone
  Vector backbone: Low Sensor Backbone (LSB)
  Vector type: Mammalian Expression, Synthetic Biology
Growth in bacteria
  Bacterial resistance: Ampicillin and Kanamycin, 100 & 50 μg/mL
  Growth temperature: 30°C
  Growth strain: NEB Stable
  Copy number: High Copy
Gene/Insert
  Gene/Insert name: hsa-miR-548ar-3p target
  Species: H. sapiens (human)
  Entrez Gene: MIR548AR
  Promoter: EF-1a
  Cloning method: Gibson Cloning
Terms and licenses: Academic/Nonprofit Terms; Industry Terms: Not Available to Industry
Depositor comments: Please note that this plasmid is inherently unstable due to a repeating poly A element. We recommend performing a diagnostic digest on multiple colonies upon receipt. The depositors would like to note the presence of several discrepancies between the depositor sequence and physical plasmid sequence. In particular, the sequences upstream and downstream of the puromycin coding region have 10 bp insertions which do not affect the ability to perform puromycin selection. The sequences for those regions within the physical plasmids are as follows: Upstream of Puro: GAATTCGACCGCCTGTCTCAAGGTGCCACC; Downstream of Puro: GCTTTGAGACTACGCGTGAATTCACTCCTC. Please contact if you are interested in this plasmid prior to placing an order.
How to cite: LSB-hsa-miR-548ar-3p was a gift from Ron Weiss (Addgene plasmid # 103628 ; http://n2t.net/addgene:103628 ; RRID:Addgene_103628)
