[The description below was written by a language model from this plasmid's Addgene catalogue record and pLannotate feature annotations shown in this document.]
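Description:
LSB-hsa-miR-548ar-3p is a mammalian expression plasmid of about 11 kb, built on the Low Sensor Backbone (LSB) as a two-colour fluorescent sensor for microRNA activity. It replicates in E. coli from a high-copy ColE1/pUC-type origin and carries both an ampicillin resistance gene (β-lactamase with its own promoter) and a kanamycin resistance gene (aph(3')-Ia), matching the dual ampicillin/kanamycin selection listed in the catalogue. Remnants of a lac promoter/operator region and a lacI fragment are also annotated, apparently backbone carry-over.

The payload consists of two parallel transcription units, each driven by the human EF-1α core promoter with its intron A and terminated by a rabbit β-globin polyadenylation signal. Gateway attB4, attB1 and attB2 scars flank the promoters and coding sequences, reflecting modular assembly. One unit encodes the red fluorescent protein mKate2 and, according to the record, carries a target site for human miR-548ar-3p in its 3' UTR. That site is not annotated in the feature table but would lie between the mKate2 coding sequence and its poly(A) signal. The other unit encodes EBFP2 without a target site and serves as an internal reference. When miR-548ar-3p is active in transfected cells, mKate2 is repressed relative to EBFP2, so the red-to-blue ratio reports miRNA activity normalised for plasmid dose.

A puromycin N-acetyltransferase gene with a third β-globin poly(A) signal allows selection in mammalian cells, although no promoter for it is annotated. The depositor notes that the repeated poly(A) elements make the plasmid inherently unstable. Small insertions flanking the puromycin gene differ from the deposited sequence without affecting selection.
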