Features (pLannotate 1.2.2; 28 found; start..end, strand, type, name):
     87..675     -  rep_origin     ori: high-copy-number ColE1/pMB1/pBR322/pUC origin of replication
    846..1706    -  CDS            AmpR: β-lactamase; bla; confers resistance to ampicillin, carbenicillin, and related antibiotics
   1707..1778    -  promoter       AmpR promoter: bla
   1857..2456    +  CDS            PuroR: puromycin N-acetyltransferase; pac from Streptomyces alboniger; confers resistance to puromycin
   2461..2541    +  CDS            HBB (fragment): HBB_PONPY - Experimental evidence at transcript level: Swiss-Prot protein existence level 2. Involved in oxygen transport from the lung to the various peripheral tissues. From Pongo pygmaeus (Bornean orangutan).
   2612..2667    +  polyA_signal   β-globin poly(A) signal: rabbit β-globin polyadenylation signal (Gil and Proudfoot, 1987)
   3646..3666    +  protein_bind   attB4: mutant version of attB; core recombination site for the Gateway® BP reaction BP Clonase™
   3734..3945    +  promoter       EF-1α core promoter: core promoter for human elongation factor EF-1α
   3946..4884    +  intron         EF-1α intron A: intron upstream of the start codon of human EF-1α
   4911..4931    +  protein_bind   attB1: mutant version of attB; core recombination site for the Gateway® BP reaction BP Clonase™
   4951..5646    +  CDS            mKate2: mKate2 is a basic (constitutively fluorescent) red fluorescent protein published in 2009, derived from Entacmaea quadricolor. It is reported to be a rapidly-maturing monomer with moderate acid sensitivity.
   5666..5690    -  protein_bind   attB2: mutant version of attB; recombination site for the Gateway® BP reaction BP Clonase™
   5830..5904    +  CDS            HBB (fragment): HBB_PONPY - Experimental evidence at transcript level: Swiss-Prot protein existence level 2. Involved in oxygen transport from the lung to the various peripheral tissues. From Pongo pygmaeus (Bornean orangutan).
   5975..6030    +  polyA_signal   β-globin poly(A) signal: rabbit β-globin polyadenylation signal (Gil and Proudfoot, 1987)
   6414..6439    +  misc_feature   SA: splice acceptor site
   7111..7131    +  protein_bind   attB4: mutant version of attB; core recombination site for the Gateway® BP reaction BP Clonase™
   7199..7410    +  promoter       EF-1α core promoter: core promoter for human elongation factor EF-1α
   7411..8349    +  intron         EF-1α intron A: intron upstream of the start codon of human EF-1α
   8376..8396    +  protein_bind   attB1: mutant version of attB; core recombination site for the Gateway® BP reaction BP Clonase™
   8407..9123    +  CDS            EBFP2: EBFP2 is a basic (constitutively fluorescent) blue fluorescent protein published in 2007, derived from Aequorea victoria. It is reported to be a rapidly-maturing monomer with moderate acid sensitivity.
   9131..9155    -  protein_bind   attB2: mutant version of attB; recombination site for the Gateway® BP reaction BP Clonase™
   9159..9239    +  CDS            HBB (fragment): HBB_PONPY - Experimental evidence at transcript level: Swiss-Prot protein existence level 2. Involved in oxygen transport from the lung to the various peripheral tissues. From Pongo pygmaeus (Bornean orangutan).
   9310..9365    +  polyA_signal   β-globin poly(A) signal: rabbit β-globin polyadenylation signal (Gil and Proudfoot, 1987)
   9748..9770    -  protein_bind   lac operator (fragment): The lac repressor binds to the lac operator to inhibit transcription in E. coli. This inhibition can be relieved by adding lactose or isopropyl-β-D-thiogalactopyranoside (IPTG). lac repressor encoded by lacI
   9774..9804    -  promoter       lac promoter: promoter for the E. coli lac operon
   9819..9840    -  protein_bind   CAP binding site: CAP binding activates transcription in the presence of cAMP. E. coli catabolite activator protein
   9853..9892    -  CDS            lacI (fragment): lac repressor; lacI; The lac repressor binds to the lac operator to inhibit transcription in E. coli. This inhibition can be relieved by adding lactose or isopropyl-β-D-thiogalactopyranoside (IPTG).
  10065..10874   +  CDS            KanR: aminoglycoside phosphotransferase; aph(3')-Ia; confers resistance to kanamycin in bacteria or G418 (Geneticin®) in eukaryotes
>Addgene plasmid #103628 | LSB-hsa-miR-548ar-3p | depositor full sequence | sequence record 196304 | Full Sequence
AATTGAGGGGATAACGCAGGAAAGAACATGTGAGCAAAAGGCCAGCAAAAGGCCAGGAACCGTAAAAAGG
CCGCGTTGCTGGCGTTTTTCCATAGGCTCCGCCCCCCTGACGAGCATCACAAAAATCGACGCTCAAGTCA
GAGGTGGCGAAACCCGACAGGACTATAAAGATACCAGGCGTTTCCCCCTGGAAGCTCCCTCGTGCGCTCT
CCTGTTCCGACCCTGCCGCTTACCGGATACCTGTCCGCCTTTCTCCCTTCGGGAAGCGTGGCGCTTTCTC
ATAGCTCACGCTGTAGGTATCTCAGTTCGGTGTAGGTCGTTCGCTCCAAGCTGGGCTGTGTGCACGAACC
CCCCGTTCAGCCCGACCGCTGCGCCTTATCCGGTAACTATCGTCTTGAGTCCAACCCGGTAAGACACGAC
TTATCGCCACTGGCAGCAGCCACTGGTAACAGGATTAGCAGAGCGAGGTATGTAGGCGGTGCTACAGAGT
TCTTGAAGTGGTGGCCTAACTACGGCTACACTAGAAGAACAGTATTTGGTATCTGCGCTCTGCTGAAGCC
AGTTACCTTCGGAAAAAGAGTTGGTAGCTCTTGATCCGGCAAACAAACCACCGCTGGTAGCGGTGGTTTT
TTTGTTTGCAAGCAGCAGATTACGCGCAGAAAAAAAGGATCTCAAGAAGATCCTTTGATCTTTTCTACGG
GGTCTGACGCTCAGTGGAACGAAAACTCACGTTAAGGGATTTTGGTCATGAGATTATCAAAAAGGATCTT
CACCTAGATCCTTTTAAATTAAAAATGAAGTTTTAAATCAATCTAAAGTATATATGAGTAAACTTGGTCT
GACAGTTACCAATGCTTAATCAGTGAGGCACCTATCTCAGCGATCTGTCTATTTCGTTCATCCATAGTTG
CCTGACTCCCCGTCGTGTAGATAACTACGATACGGGAGGGCTTACCATCTGGCCCCAGTGCTGCAATGAT
ACCGCGAGAACCACGCTCACCGGCTCCAGATTTATCAGCAATAAACCAGCCAGCCGGAAGGGCCGAGCGC
AGAAGTGGTCCTGCAACTTTATCCGCCTCCATCCAGTCTATTAATTGTTGCCGGGAAGCTAGAGTAAGTA
GTTCGCCAGTTAATAGTTTGCGCAACGTTGTTGCCATTGCTACAGGCATCGTGGTGTCACGCTCGTCGTT
TGGTATGGCTTCATTCAGCTCCGGTTCCCAACGATCAAGGCGAGTTACATGATCCCCCATGTTGTGCAAA
AAAGCGGTTAGCTCCTTCGGTCCTCCGATCGTTGTCAGAAGTAAGTTGGCCGCAGTGTTATCACTCATGG
TTATGGCAGCACTGCATAATTCTCTTACTGTCATGCCATCCGTAAGATGCTTTTCTGTGACTGGTGAGTA
CTCAACCAAGTCATTCTGAGAATAGTGTATGCGGCGACCGAGTTGCTCTTGCCCGGCGTCAATACGGGAT
AATACCGCGCCACATAGCAGAACTTTAAAAGTGCTCATCATTGGAAAACGTTCTTCGGGGCGAAAACTCT
CAAGGATCTTACCGCTGTTGAGATCCAGTTCGATGTAACCCACTCGTGCACCCAACTGATCTTCAGCATC
TTTTACTTTCACCAGCGTTTCTGGGTGAGCAAAAACAGGAAGGCAAAATGCCGCAAAAAAGGGAATAAGG
GCGACACGGAAATGTTGAATACTCATACTCTTCCTTTTTCAATATTATTGAAGCATTTATCAGGGTTATT
GTCTCATGAGCGGATACATATTTGAATGTAGCTCCGAATTTCTCGAGGGCTTGTCGACGACGGCGGTCTC
CGTCGTCAGGATCATGAATTCGACCCGCCTGCCACCATGACCGAGTACAAGCCCACGGTGCGCCTCGCCA
CCCGCGACGACGTCCCCCGGGCCGTACGCACCCTCGCCGCCGCGTTCGCCGACTACCCCGCCACGCGCCA
CACCGTCGACCCGGACCGCCACATCGAGCGGGTCACCGAGCTGCAAGAACTCTTCCTCACGCGCGTCGGG
CTCGACATCGGCAAGGTGTGGGTCGCGGACGACGGCGCCGCGGTGGCGGTCTGGACCACGCCGGAGAGCG
TCGAAGCGGGGGCGGTGTTCGCCGAGATCGGCCCGCGCATGGCCGAGTTGAGCGGTTCCCGGCTGGCCGC
GCAGCAACAGATGGAAGGCCTCCTGGCGCCGCACCGGCCCAAGGAGCCCGCGTGGTTCCTGGCCACCGTC
GGCGTCTCGCCCGACCACCAGGGCAAGGGTCTGGGCAGCGCCGTCGTGCTCCCCGGAGTGGAGGCGGCCG
AGCGCGCCGGGGTGCCCGCCTTCCTGGAGACATCCGCGCCCCGCAACCTCCCCTTCTACGAGCGGCTCGG
CTTCACCGTCACCGCCGACGTCGAGGTGCCCGAAGGACCGCGCACCTGGTGCATGACCCGCAAGCCCGGT
GCCTGATACGCGTGAATTCACTCCTCAGGTGCAGGCTGCCTATCAGAAGGTGGTGGCTGGTGTGGCCAAT
GCCCTGGCTCACAAATACCACTGAGATCTTTTTCCCTCTGCCAAAAATTATGGGGACATCATGAAGCCCC
TTGAGCATCTGACTTCTGGCTAATAAAGGAAATTTATTTTCATTGCAATAGTGTGTTGGAATTTTTTGTG
TCTCTCACTCGGAAGGACATATGGGAGGGCAAATCATTTAAAACATCAGAATGAGTATTTGGTTTAGAGT
TTGGCAACATATGCCCATATGCTGGCTGCCATGAACAAAGGTTGGCTATAAAGAGGTCATCAGTATATGA
AACAGCCCCCTGCTGTCCATTCCTTATTCCATAGAAAAGCCTTGACTTGAGGTTAGATTTTTTTTATATT
TTGTTTTGTGTTATTTTTTTCTTTAACATCCCTAAAATTTTCCTTACATGTTTTACTAGCCAGATTTTTC
CTCCTCTCCTGACTACTCCCAGTCATAGCTGTCCCTCTTCTCTTATGGAGATCCCTCGACCTGCAGCCCA
AGCTTGAATTCTCTAGAATTACCCTGTTATCCCTATGCTTGGTTTACCGAGCTCTTATTGGTTTTCAAAC
TTCATTGACTGTGCCCAACGCGCCTGGGAGCTCACGGGGACAGCCCCCCCCCAAAGCCCCCAGGGATGTA
ATTACGTCCCTCCCCCGCTAGGGGGCAGCAGCGAGCCGCCCGGGGCTCCGCTCCGGTCCGGCGCTCCCCC
CGCATCCCCGAGCCGGCAGCGTGCGGGGACAGCCCGGGCACGGGGAAGGTGGCACGGGATCGCTTTCCTC
TGAACGCTTCTCGCTGCTCTTTGAGCCTGCAGACACCTGGGGGGATACGGGGAAAAAGCTAGGCTGAAAG
ACCGGTTCTTAGAATGACACGCGCCTGGGAGCTCACGGGGACAGCCCCCCCCCAAAGCCCCCAGGGATGT
AATTACGTCCCTCCCCCGCTAGGGGGCAGCAGCGAGCCGCCCGGGGCTCCGCTCCGGTCCGGCGCTCCCC
CCGCATCCCCGAGCCGGCAGCGTGCGGGGACAGCCCGGGCACGGGGAAGGTGGCACGGGATCGCTTTCCT
CTGAACGCTTCTCGCTGCTCTTTGAGCCTGCAGACACCTGGGGGGATACGGGGAAAAAGCTAACTTCTGA
GACGACAACTTTGTATAGAAAAGTTGGCTCCGAATTCGCCCTTGACAGCAGAGATCCAGTTTGGTTAATT
AATTGGCTCCGGTGCCCGTCAGTGGGCAGAGCGCACATCGCCCACAGTCCCCGAGAAGTTGTGGGGAGGG
GTCGGCAATTGAACCGGTGCCTAGAGAAGGTGGCGCGGGGTAAACTGGGAAAGTGATGTCGTGTACTGGC
TCCGCCTTTTTCCCGAGGGTGGGGGAGAACCGTATATAAGTGCAGTAGTCGCCGTGAACGTTCTTTTTCG
CAACGGGTTTGCCGCCAGAACACAGGTAAGTGCCGTGTGTGGTTCCCGCGGGCCTGGCCTCTTTACGGGT
TATGGCCCTTGCGTGCCTTGAATTACTTCCACCTGGCTGCAGTACGTGATTCTTGATCCCGAGCTTCGGG
TTGGAAGTGGGTGGGAGAGTTCGAGGCCTTGCGCTTAAGGAGCCCCTTCGCCTCGTGCTTGAGTTGAGGC
CTGGCCTGGGCGCTGGGGCCGCCGCGTGCGAATCTGGTGGCACCTTCGCGCCTGTCTCGCTGCTTTCGAT
AAGTCTCTAGCCATTTAAAATTTTTGATGACCTGCTGCGACGCTTTTTTTCTGGCAAGATAGTCTTGTAA
ATGCGGGCCAAGATCTGCACACTGGTATTTCGGTTTTTGGGGCCGCGGGCGGCGACGGGGCCCGTGCGTC
CCAGCGCACATGTTCGGCGAGGCGGGGCCTGCGAGCGCGGCCACCGAGAATCGGACGGGGGTAGTCTCAA
GCTGGCCGGCCTGCTCTGGTGCCTGGCCTCGCGCCGCCGTGTATCGCCCCGCCCTGGGCGGCAAGGCTGG
CCCGGTCGGCACCAGTTGCGTGAGCGGAAAGATGGCCGCTTCCCGGCCCTGCTGCAGGGAGCTCAAAATG
GAGGACGCGGCGCTCGGGAGAGCGGGCGGGTGAGTCACCCACACAAAGGAAAAGGGCCTTTCCGTCCTCA
GCCGTCGCTTCATGTGACTCCACGGAGTACCGGGCGCCGTCCAGGCACCTCGATTAGTTCTCGAGCTTTT
GGAGTACGTCGTCTTTAGGTTGGGGGGAGGGGTTTTATGCGATGGAGTTTCCCCACACTGAGTGGGTGGA
GACTGAAGTTAGGCCAGCTTGGCACTTGATGTAATTCTCCTTGGAATTTGCCCTTTTTGAGTTTGGATCT
TGGTTCATTCTCAAGCCTCAGACAGTGGTTCAAAGTTTTTTTCTTCCATTTCAGGTGTCGTGAGAAGGGC
GAATTCGACCCAAGTTTGTACAAAAAAGCAGGCTGGATCCAGGTGCCACCATGGTGAGCGAGCTGATTAA
GGAGAACATGCACATGAAGCTGTACATGGAGGGCACCGTGAACAACCACCACTTCAAGTGCACATCCGAG
GGCGAAGGCAAGCCCTACGAGGGCACCCAGACCATGAGAATCAAGGCGGTCGAGGGCGGCCCTCTCCCCT
TCGCCTTCGACATCCTGGCTACCAGCTTCATGTACGGCAGCAAAACCTTCATCAACCACACCCAGGGCAT
CCCCGACTTCTTTAAGCAGTCCTTCCCCGAGGGCTTCACATGGGAGAGAGTCACCACATACGAAGATGGG
GGCGTGCTGACCGCTACCCAGGACACCAGCCTCCAGGACGGCTGCCTCATCTACAACGTCAAGATCAGAG
GGGTGAACTTCCCATCCAACGGCCCTGTGATGCAGAAGAAAACACTCGGCTGGGAGGCCTCCACCGAGAC
ACTGTACCCCGCTGACGGCGGCCTGGAAGGCAGAGCCGACATGGCCCTGAAGCTCGTGGGCGGGGGCCAC
CTGATCTGCAACCTTAAGACCACATACAGATCCAAGAAACCCGCTAAGAACCTCAAGATGCCCGGCGTCT
ACTATGTGGACAGGAGACTGGAAAGAATCAAGGAGGCCGACAAAGAGACATACGTCGAGCAGCACGAGGT
GGCTGTGGCCAGATACTGCGACCTCCCTAGCAAACTGGGGCACAAACTTAATTGAGAATTCTACCACCCA
GCTTTCTTGTACAAAGTGGTACGTCTCAAGACCAGAGGTCTCTGCTTCGAAACGGGCAAAAATAACTGCA
GTTTTAGCAAAAATAACTGCAGTTTTAGCAAAAATAACTGCAGTTTTAGCAAAAATAACTGCAGTTTTAC
AACCAGAAGAGACCTGTGCTTCACTCCTCAGGTGCAGGCTGCCTATCAGAAGGTGGTGGCTGGTGTGGCC
AATGCCCTGGCTCACAAATACCACTGAGATCTTTTTCCCTCTGCCAAAAATTATGGGGACATCATGAAGC
CCCTTGAGCATCTGACTTCTGGCTAATAAAGGAAATTTATTTTCATTGCAATAGTGTGTTGGAATTTTTT
GTGTCTCTCACTCGGAAGGACATATGGGAGGGCAAATCATTTAAAACATCAGAATGAGTATTTGGTTTAG
AGTTTGGCAACATATGCCCATATGCTGGCTGCCATGAACAAAGGTTGGCTATAAAGAGGTCATCAGTATA
TGAAACAGCCCCCTGCTGTCCATTCCTTATTCCATAGAAAAGCCTTGACTTGAGGTTAGATTTTTTTTAT
ATTTTGTTTTGTGTTATTTTTTTCTTTAACATCCCTAAAATTTTCCTTACATGTTTTACTAGCCAGATTT
TTCCTCCTCTCCTGACTACTCCCAGTCATAGCTGTCCCTCTTCTCTTATGGAGATCCCGAGCGGTGCGTT
TTTATGCTTGTAGTATTGTATAATGTTTTTAAGATCCAAGCTTCTGACCTCTTCTCTTCCTCCCACAGGG
CCTCGAGACAATTGCATCGATGGTACCAGTGAAAGTCTGCAATGAATTCGAGTTGGCGCGCCTGTCATTC
TAAATCTCTCTTTCAGCCTAAAGCTTTTTCCCCGTATCCCCCCAGGTGTCTGCAGGCTCAAAGAGCAGCG
AGAAGCGTTCAGAGGAAAGCGATCCCGTGCCACCTTCCCCGTGCCCGGGCTGTCCCCGCACGCTGCCGGC
TCGGGGATGCGGGGGGAGCGCCGGACCGGAGCGGAGCCCCGGGCGGCTCGCTGCTGCCCCCTAGCGGGGG
AGGGACGTAATTACATCCCTGGGGGCTTTGGGAGGGGGCTGTCCCCGTGAGCTCCCAGGCGCGCCTGTCA
TTCTAAATCTCTCTTTCAGCCTAAAGCTTTTTCCCCGTATCCCCCCAGGTGTCTGCAGGCTCAAAGAGCA
GCGAGAAGCGTTCAGAGGAAAGCGATCCCGTGCCACCTTCCCCGTGCCCGGGCTGTCCCCGCACGCTGCC
GGCTCGGGGATGCGGGGGGAGCGCCGGACCGGAGCGGAGCCCCGGGCGGCTCGCTGCTGCCCCCTAGCGG
GGGAGGGACGTAATTACATCCCTGGGGGCTTTGGGGGGGGGCTGTCCCCGTGAGCTCCCAGGCGCGCCAA
CTCGGTACCGTATCGATGTCGACGTTAACGCTAGTGATATCAACTTTGTATAGAAAAGTTGGCTCCGAAT
TCGCCCTTGACAGCAGAGATCCAGTTTGGTTAATTAATTGGCTCCGGTGCCCGTCAGTGGGCAGAGCGCA
CATCGCCCACAGTCCCCGAGAAGTTGTGGGGAGGGGTCGGCAATTGAACCGGTGCCTAGAGAAGGTGGCG
CGGGGTAAACTGGGAAAGTGATGTCGTGTACTGGCTCCGCCTTTTTCCCGAGGGTGGGGGAGAACCGTAT
ATAAGTGCAGTAGTCGCCGTGAACGTTCTTTTTCGCAACGGGTTTGCCGCCAGAACACAGGTAAGTGCCG
TGTGTGGTTCCCGCGGGCCTGGCCTCTTTACGGGTTATGGCCCTTGCGTGCCTTGAATTACTTCCACCTG
GCTGCAGTACGTGATTCTTGATCCCGAGCTTCGGGTTGGAAGTGGGTGGGAGAGTTCGAGGCCTTGCGCT
TAAGGAGCCCCTTCGCCTCGTGCTTGAGTTGAGGCCTGGCCTGGGCGCTGGGGCCGCCGCGTGCGAATCT
GGTGGCACCTTCGCGCCTGTCTCGCTGCTTTCGATAAGTCTCTAGCCATTTAAAATTTTTGATGACCTGC
TGCGACGCTTTTTTTCTGGCAAGATAGTCTTGTAAATGCGGGCCAAGATCTGCACACTGGTATTTCGGTT
TTTGGGGCCGCGGGCGGCGACGGGGCCCGTGCGTCCCAGCGCACATGTTCGGCGAGGCGGGGCCTGCGAG
CGCGGCCACCGAGAATCGGACGGGGGTAGTCTCAAGCTGGCCGGCCTGCTCTGGTGCCTGGCCTCGCGCC
GCCGTGTATCGCCCCGCCCTGGGCGGCAAGGCTGGCCCGGTCGGCACCAGTTGCGTGAGCGGAAAGATGG
CCGCTTCCCGGCCCTGCTGCAGGGAGCTCAAAATGGAGGACGCGGCGCTCGGGAGAGCGGGCGGGTGAGT
CACCCACACAAAGGAAAAGGGCCTTTCCGTCCTCAGCCGTCGCTTCATGTGACTCCACGGAGTACCGGGC
GCCGTCCAGGCACCTCGATTAGTTCTCGAGCTTTTGGAGTACGTCGTCTTTAGGTTGGGGGGAGGGGTTT
TATGCGATGGAGTTTCCCCACACTGAGTGGGTGGAGACTGAAGTTAGGCCAGCTTGGCACTTGATGTAAT
TCTCCTTGGAATTTGCCCTTTTTGAGTTTGGATCTTGGTTCATTCTCAAGCCTCAGACAGTGGTTCAAAG
TTTTTTTCTTCCATTTCAGGTGTCGTGAGAAGGGCGAATTCGACCCAAGTTTGTACAAAAAAGCAGGCTC
GCCACCATGGTGAGCAAGGGCGAGGAGCTGTTCACCGGGGTGGTGCCCATCCTGGTCGAGCTGGACGGCG
ACGTAAACGGCCACAAGTTCAGCGTGAGGGGCGAGGGCGAGGGCGATGCCACCAACGGCAAGCTGACCCT
GAAGTTCATCTGCACCACCGGCAAGCTGCCCGTGCCCTGGCCCACCCTCGTGACCACCCTGAGCCACGGC
GTGCAGTGCTTCGCCCGCTACCCCGACCACATGAAGCAGCACGACTTCTTCAAGTCCGCCATGCCCGAAG
GCTACGTCCAGGAGCGCACCATCTTCTTCAAGGACGACGGCACCTACAAGACCCGCGCCGAGGTGAAGTT
CGAGGGCGACACCCTAGTGAACCGCATCGAGCTGAAGGGCGTCGACTTCAAGGAGGACGGCAACATCCTG
GGGCACAAGCTGGAGTACAACTTCAACAGCCACAACATCTATATCATGGCCGTCAAGCAGAAGAACGGCA
TCAAGGTGAACTTCAAGATCCGCCACAACGTGGAGGACGGCAGCGTGCAGCTCGCCGACCACTACCAGCA
GAACACCCCCATCGGCGACGGCCCCGTGCTGCTGCCCGACAGCCACTACCTGAGCACCCAGTCCGTGCTG
AGCAAAGACCCCAACGAGAAGCGCGATCACATGGTCCTGCTGGAGTTCCGCACCGCCGCCGGGATCACTC
TCGGCATGGACGAGCTGTACAAGTAATACCACCCAGCTTTCTTGTACAAAGTGGTACGCGTGAATTCACT
CCTCAGGTGCAGGCTGCCTATCAGAAGGTGGTGGCTGGTGTGGCCAATGCCCTGGCTCACAAATACCACT
GAGATCTTTTTCCCTCTGCCAAAAATTATGGGGACATCATGAAGCCCCTTGAGCATCTGACTTCTGGCTA
ATAAAGGAAATTTATTTTCATTGCAATAGTGTGTTGGAATTTTTTGTGTCTCTCACTCGGAAGGACATAT
GGGAGGGCAAATCATTTAAAACATCAGAATGAGTATTTGGTTTAGAGTTTGGCAACATATGCCCATATGC
TGGCTGCCATGAACAAAGGTTGGCTATAAAGAGGTCATCAGTATATGAAACAGCCCCCTGCTGTCCATTC
CTTATTCCATAGAAAAGCCTTGACTTGAGGTTAGATTTTTTTTATATTTTGTTTTGTGTTATTTTTTTCT
TTAACATCCCTAAAATTTTCCTTACATGTTTTACTAGCCAGATTTTTCCTCCTCTCCTGACTACTCCCAG
TCATAGCTGTCCCTCTTCTCTTATGGAGATCCCTCGACCTGCAGCCCAAGCTTGGCGTAATCATGGTCAT
AGCTGTTTCCTGTGTGAAATTGTTATCCGCTCACAATTCCACACAACATACGAGCCGGAAGCATAAAGTG
TAAAGCCTGGGGTGCCTAATGAGTGAGCTAACTCACATTAATTGCGTTGCGCTCACTGCCCGCTTTCCAG
TCGGGAAACCTGTCGTGCCAGCGGATCGACAGTACTAAGCTTGGTCTAATACCCAATCTCTCGTCTTATC
CAGATGTTTTATACGCCTCTGGCCCGTGTCTCAAAATCTCTGATGTTACATTGCACAAGATAAAATAATA
TCATCATGAACAATAAAACTGTCTGCTTACATAAACAGTAATACAAGGGGTGTTATGAGCCATATTCAAC
GGGAAACGTCGAGGCCGCGATTAAATTCCAACATGGATGCTGATTTATATGGGTATAAATGGGCTCGCGA
TAATGTCGGGCAATCAGGTGCGACAATCTATCGCTTGTATGGGAAGCCCGATGCGCCAGAGTTGTTTCTG
AAACATGGCAAAGGTAGCGTTGCCAATGATGTTACAGATGAGATGGTCAGACTAAACTGGCTGACGGAAT
TTATGCCTCTTCCGACCATCAAGCATTTTATCCGTACTCCTGATGATGCATGGTTACTCACCACTGCGAT
CCCCGGAAAAACAGCATTCCAGGTATTAGAAGAATATCCTGATTCAGGTGAAAATATTGTTGATGCGCTG
GCAGTGTTCCTGCGCCGGTTGCATTCGATTCCTGTTTGTAATTGTCCTTTTAACAGCGATCGCGTATTTC
GTCTCGCTCAGGCGCAATCACGAATGAATAACGGTTTGGTTGATGCGAGTGATTTTGATGACGAGCGTAA
TGGCTGGCCTGTTGAACAAGTCTGGAAAGAAATGCATAAACTTTTGCCATTCTCACCGGATTCAGTCGTC
ACTCATGGTGATTTCTCACTTGATAACCTTATTTTTGACGAGGGGAAATTAATAGGTTGTATTGATGTTG
GACGAGTCGGAATCGCAGACCGATACCAGGATCTTGCCATCCTATGGAACTGCCTCGGTGAGTTTTCTCC
TTCATTACAGAAACGGCTTTTTCAAAAATATGGTATTGATAATCCTGATATGAATAAATTGCAGTTTCAT
TTGATGCTCGATGAGTTTTTCTAATCAGAATTGGTTAATTGGTTGTAACACTGGCAGAGCATTACGCTGA
CTTGACGGGACGGCGCAAGCTCATGACCAAAATCCCTTAACGTGAGTTACGCGTCGTTCCACTGAGCGTC
AGAGGTATCACTAGTATTACAGAGGTAAGTTATAACAGTCGCCTAACCC
