>Addgene plasmid #103628 | LSB-hsa-miR-548ar-3p | depositor partial sequence | sequence record 196305 | hsa-miR-548ar-3p target
GCAAAAATAACTGCAGTTTTA
